>Addgene plasmid #138576 | pGL4.24-Cd36-enhancer4 | addgene full sequence | sequence record 275931 | Addgene NGS Result
TAGAGGGTATATAATGGAAGCTCGACTTCCAGCTTGGCAATCCGGTACTGTTGGTAAAGCCACCATGGAA
GATGCCAAAAACATTAAGAAGGGCCCAGCGCCATTCTACCCACTCGAAGACGGGACCGCCGGCGAGCAGC
TGCACAAAGCCATGAAGCGCTACGCCCTGGTGCCCGGCACCATCGCCTTTACCGACGCACATATCGAGGT
GGACATTACCTACGCCGAGTACTTCGAGATGAGCGTTCGGCTGGCAGAAGCTATGAAGCGCTATGGGCTG
AATACAAACCATCGGATCGTGGTGTGCAGCGAGAATAGCTTGCAGTTCTTCATGCCCGTGTTGGGTGCCC
TGTTCATCGGTGTGGCTGTGGCCCCAGCTAACGACATCTACAACGAGCGCGAGCTGCTGAACAGCATGGG
CATCAGCCAGCCCACCGTCGTATTCGTGAGCAAGAAAGGGCTGCAAAAGATCCTCAACGTGCAAAAGAAG
CTACCGATCATACAAAAGATCATCATCATGGATAGCAAGACCGACTACCAGGGCTTCCAAAGCATGTACA
CCTTCGTGACTTCCCATTTGCCACCCGGCTTCAACGAGTACGACTTCGTGCCCGAGAGCTTCGACCGGGA
CAAAACCATCGCCCTGATCATGAACAGTAGTGGCAGTACCGGATTGCCCAAGGGCGTAGCCCTACCGCAC
CGCACCGCTTGTGTCCGATTCAGTCATGCCCGCGACCCCATCTTCGGCAACCAGATCATCCCCGACACCG
CTATCCTCAGCGTGGTGCCATTTCACCACGGCTTCGGCATGTTCACCACGCTGGGCTACTTGATCTGCGG
CTTTCGGGTCGTGCTCATGTACCGCTTCGAGGAGGAGCTATTCTTGCGCAGCTTGCAAGACTATAAGATT
CAATCTGCCCTGCTGGTGCCCACACTATTTAGCTTCTTCGCTAAGAGCACTCTCATCGACAAGTACGACC
TAAGCAACTTGCACGAGATCGCCAGCGGCGGGGCGCCGCTCAGCAAGGAGGTAGGTGAGGCCGTGGCCAA
ACGCTTCCACCTACCAGGCATCCGCCAGGGCTACGGCCTGACAGAAACAACCAGCGCCATTCTGATCACC
CCCGAAGGGGACGACAAGCCTGGCGCAGTAGGCAAGGTGGTGCCCTTCTTCGAGGCTAAGGTGGTGGACT
TGGACACCGGTAAGACACTGGGTGTGAACCAGCGCGGCGAGCTGTGCGTCCGTGGCCCCATGATCATGAG
CGGCTACGTTAACAACCCCGAGGCTACAAACGCTCTCATCGACAAGGACGGCTGGCTGCACAGCGGCGAC
ATCGCCTACTGGGACGAGGACGAGCACTTCTTCATCGTGGACCGGCTGAAGAGCCTGATCAAATACAAGG
GCTACCAGGTAGCCCCAGCCGAACTGGAGAGCATCCTGCTGCAACACCCCAACATCTTCGACGCCGGGGT
CGCCGGCCTGCCCGACGACGATGCCGGCGAGCTGCCCGCCGCAGTCGTCGTGCTGGAACACGGTAAAACC
ATGACCGAGAAGGAGATCGTGGACTATGTGGCCAGCCAGGTTACAACCGCCAAGAAGCTGCGCGGTGGTG
TTGTGTTCGTGGACGAGGTGCCTAAAGGACTGACCGGCAAGTTGGACGCCCGCAAGATCCGCGAGATTCT
CATTAAGGCCAAGAAGGGCGGCAAGATCGCCGTGAATTCTCACGGCTTCCCTCCCGAGGTGGAGGAGCAG
GCCGCCGGCACCCTGCCCATGAGCTGCGCCCAGGAGAGCGGCATGGATAGACACCCTGCTGCTTGCGCCA
GCGCCAGGATCAACGTCTAAGGCCGCGACTCTAGAGTCGGGGCGGCCGGCCGCTTCGAGCAGACATGATA
AGATACATTGATGAGTTTGGACAAACCACAACTAGAATGCAGTGAAAAAAATGCTTTATTTGTGAAATTT
GTGATGCTATTGCTTTATTTGTAACCATTATAAGCTGCAATAAACAAGTTAACAACAACAATTGCATTCA
TTTTATGTTTCAGGTTCAGGGGGAGGTGTGGGAGGTTTTTTAAAGCAAGTAAAACCTCTACAAATGTGGT
AAAATCGATAAGGATCCGTCGACCGATGCCCTTGAGAGCCTTCAACCCAGTCAGCTCCTTCCGGTGGGCG
CGGGGCATGACTATCGTCGCCGCACTTATGACTGTCTTCTTTATCATGCAACTCGTAGGACAGGTGCCGG
CAGCGCTCTTCCGCTTCCTCGCTCACTGACTCGCTGCGCTCGGTCGTTCGGCTGCGGCGAGCGGTATCAG
CTCACTCAAAGGCGGTAATACGGTTATCCACAGAATCAGGGGATAACGCAGGAAAGAACATGTGAGCAAA
AGGCCAGCAAAAGGCCAGGAACCGTAAAAAGGCCGCGTTGCTGGCGTTTTTCCATAGGCTCCGCCCCCCT
GACGAGCATCACAAAAATCGACGCTCAAGTCAGAGGTGGCGAAACCCGACAGGACTATAAAGATACCAGG
CGTTTCCCCCTGGAAGCTCCCTCGTGCGCTCTCCTGTTCCGACCCTGCCGCTTACCGGATACCTGTCCGC
CTTTCTCCCTTCGGGAAGCGTGGCGCTTTCTCATAGCTCACGCTGTAGGTATCTCAGTTCGGTGTAGGTC
GTTCGCTCCAAGCTGGGCTGTGTGCACGAACCCCCCGTTCAGCCCGACCGCTGCGCCTTATCCGGTAACT
ATCGTCTTGAGTCCAACCCGGTAAGACACGACTTATCGCCACTGGCAGCAGCCACTGGTAACAGGATTAG
CAGAGCGAGGTATGTAGGCGGTGCTACAGAGTTCTTGAAGTGGTGGCCTAACTACGGCTACACTAGAAGA
ACAGTATTTGGTATCTGCGCTCTGCTGAAGCCAGTTACCTTCGGAAAAAGAGTTGGTAGCTCTTGATCCG
GCAAACAAACCACCGCTGGTAGCGGTGGTTTTTTTGTTTGCAAGCAGCAGATTACGCGCAGAAAAAAAGG
ATCTCAAGAAGATCCTTTGATCTTTTCTACGGGGTCTGACGCTCAGTGGAACGAAAACTCACGTTAAGGG
ATTTTGGTCATGAGATTATCAAAAAGGATCTTCACCTAGATCCTTTTAAATTAAAAATGAAGTTTTAAAT
CAATCTAAAGTATATATGAGTAAACTTGGTCTGACAGCGGCCGCAAATGCTAAACCACTGCAGTGGTTAC
CAGTGCTTGATCAGTGAGGCACCGATCTCAGCGATCTGCCTATTTCGTTCGTCCATAGTGGCCTGACTCC
CCGTCGTGTAGATCACTACGATTCGTGAGGGCTTACCATCAGGCCCCAGCGCAGCAATGATGCCGCGAGA
GCCGCGTTCACCGGCCCCCGATTTGTCAGCAATGAACCAGCCAGCAGGGAGGGCCGAGCGAAGAAGTGGT
CCTGCTACTTTGTCCGCCTCCATCCAGTCTATGAGCTGCTGTCGTGATGCTAGAGTAAGAAGTTCGCCAG
TGAGTAGTTTCCGAAGAGTTGTGGCCATTGCTACTGGCATCGTGGTATCACGCTCGTCGTTCGGTATGGC
TTCGTTCAACTCTGGTTCCCAGCGGTCAAGCCGGGTCACATGATCACCCATATTATGAAGAAATGCAGTC
AGCTCCTTAGGGCCTCCGATCGTTGTCAGAAGTAAGTTGGCCGCGGTGTTGTCGCTCATGGTAATGGCAG
CACTACACAATTCTCTTACCGTCATGCCATCCGTAAGATGCTTTTCCGTGACCGGCGAGTACTCAACCAA
GTCGTTTTGTGAGTAGTGTATACGGCGACCAAGCTGCTCTTGCCCGGCGTCTATACGGGACAACACCGCG
CCACATAGCAGTACTTTGAAAGTGCTCATCATCGGGAATCGTTCTTCGGGGCGGAAAGACTCAAGGATCT
TGCCGCTATTGAGATCCAGTTCGATATAGCCCACTCTTGCACCCAGTTGATCTTCAGCATCTTTTACTTT
CACCAGCGTTTCGGGGTGTGCAAAAACAGGCAAGCAAAATGCCGCAAAGAAGGGAATGAGTGCGACACGA
AAATGTTGGATGCTCATACTCGTCCTTTTTCAATATTATTGAAGCATTTATCAGGGTTACTAGTACGTCT
CTCAAGGATAAGTAAGTAATATTAAGGTACGGGAGGTATTGGACAGGCCGCAATAAAATATCTTTATTTT
CATTACATCTGTGTGTTGGTTTTTTGTGTGAATCGATAGTACTAACATACGCTCTCCATCAAAACAAAAC
GAAACAAAACAAACTAGCAAAATAGGCTGTCCCCAGTGCAAGTGCAGGTGCCAGAACATTTCTCTGGCCT
AACTGGCCGGTACCCACTGCTTCCCCTTTGAGAGGTTGTAGAGGTTTGAATCTGTTTCCAGATCCCAGAT
GATGTAAAAAAGAATGGTGGATATCCCTTGCTTATTGGTCTCTGGCCTTGGGAAGGCACTTTGTCTCTTG
ACTTTTTCTCCCAACTCTTACCTCTTCTATCTTCCACTCAAGACCCCCCACTTGACCTTATATTTATATT
AAGTTATATTTGAGACACTAAACTACTATTCTACAACACACTGAAGTTAAGCTTTTTGTAGCTAAATATA
TCACTGTTATACAAACTGAGAAAATGGAAGAATTAGGGTTCTATTCATGTCATAACACTAACTGAAGCCT
TAAAGTCACCTTTTATTATCTCCGCTGCCATTCAGAACTGCTCCGCCAACAAGCAGAGCTGCTGGTGTAC
AGTAAGTACTAAGATCGCTGTTTTGACCTTTAGTGGTTTATCATCTGCCTTTACTGAGACTGTTGCTTGA
TTTCTTATCTGGTTTCCACTGCCTCTTTTTTCTCTACCCTGCCTGTTATGTCTCAAAGTATCCTCAGAAG
CAGTTAGGAAAAGCATGTGTCTCATGTATGATAATGGTGTTTGAAGTTTGCTTTTTGCTTTTTCAGCTCT
TTCTGTTGTCACATTGAACGTCAAGCACATTCCCAGGTAATCCACACTCCGTCTAGACTAGGCACGACGT
ACTTTTCTAGAACTGCCTACACATGTCAGTTCAGGACCTTTATGTGGTTTTGGTGTTATTGTATTAATAC
TTCTGGGTGAATAATCTTCCCTATTTTCTCCTTTTCATATCCCCTTCAGTTACAAATTCGTATCCTGTTT
AACATTCTTTACTTAGAATTACTTAATAGTGTCATTCTGCTCTCAGCATAAAGGTCAAACTCCTTAGAAT
ATTGCACAAGGCACACAAAGTTCTGGTCAGCACCCAATATGCTAGCTTCTTGTCAGTTTTCCAAATGTGT
CACTCCCTTCCTGCTTCTGAAATGACACATTCCGCCCCTAATATCTTTTCTTCCTTTTGTGGTACTAGAA
AATGTGTGCTCACGAATTGAAACAAGTTCATTATTTTAGCCTACCTCCCCTCATCAAACCCAGTATCTTT
TAAAACTATTTTCTTTTCTTTGAATTCTGGTGCTTGTTCCTTCAGAGATTTCTTCCTTCTTAATGTGAAA
TTGAACATTTTCATTCCTTTTTTTATAACTCTCTTTCTAAAAGCTTTACAAAATTGCTTTATAAAAATTC
ATGATGTTTCCCCAATGGCTATTTTCAAAGGTAAAACTTGCATATATGTGGTATTGGGCTGTATTTGACT
CGAGGATATCAAGATCTGGCCTCGGCGGCCAAGCTTAGACAC
Features (pLannotate 1.2.2; 11 found; start..end, strand, type, name):
      1..32      +  promoter       minP: minimal TATA-box promoter with low basal activity
     65..1714    +  CDS            luciferase: firefly luciferase synthetic luc2 version of the luciferase gene
   1718..1837    +  CDS            hPEST: PEST degradation sequence from mouse ornithine decarboxylase human codon-optimized
   1889..2010    -  polyA_signal   SV40 poly(A) signal: SV40 polyadenylation signal
   2033..2101    -  CDS            large T antigen (fragment): large T antigen from SV40 (simian virus 40)
   2117..2249    +  CDS            TcR (fragment): tetracycline efflux protein; tet; confers resistance to tetracycline
   2429..3017    -  rep_origin     ori: high-copy-number ColE1/pMB1/pBR322/pUC origin of replication
   3217..4077    -  CDS            AmpR: β-lactamase confers resistance to ampicillin, carbenicillin, and related antibiotics
   4078..4119    -  promoter       AmpR promoter (fragment): bla
   4182..4230    +  polyA_signal   poly(A) signal: synthetic polyadenylation signal
   4244..4335    +  misc_feature   pause site: RNA polymerase II transcriptional pause signal from the human α2 globin gene
