[The description below was written by a language model from this plasmid's Addgene catalogue record and pLannotate feature annotations shown in this document.]
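Description:
pGL4.24-Cd36-enhancer4 is a firefly luciferase enhancer-reporter plasmid built on the Promega pGL4.24 backbone, intended for transfection into mammalian cells and propagated in E. coli. It replicates from a high-copy ColE1/pUC-type origin and is selected with ampicillin through the β-lactamase (AmpR) gene. The catalogue lists a total size of 5,725 bp, while the sequenced record is 5,712 nt. Short annotated fragments of SV40 large T antigen and a tetracycline resistance gene appear to be backbone remnants, not functional elements.

The reporter unit consists of a minimal TATA-box promoter (minP) with low basal activity driving the synthetic luc2 firefly luciferase, fused at its C-terminus to a human codon-optimized PEST degradation sequence from mouse ornithine decarboxylase and followed by an SV40 polyadenylation signal. The PEST tag destabilizes the luciferase, so the signal follows changes in transcription more closely instead of accumulating. Upstream of the cloning region, a synthetic poly(A) signal and an RNA polymerase II pause site from the human α2-globin gene limit read-through transcription from the backbone, keeping background low.

The insert is a 1,314 bp fragment of mouse genomic DNA from chromosome 5 near Cd36, cloned between KpnI and XhoI upstream of minP. The insert field calls it "Cd36 Promoter", but the plasmid name and stated purpose describe it as a candidate Cd36 enhancer. It is not annotated in the feature table, though it presumably occupies the unannotated stretch between the pause site and minP. Because minP alone is weak, luciferase output reports the enhancer activity of this fragment. The associated publication concerns microbiota- and histone deacetylase 3-dependent diurnal rhythms in host metabolism.
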