Addgene plasmid #138576: pGL4.24-Cd36-enhancer4
Purpose: Firefly luciferase enhancer reporter fused with 1.5~2 kb fragments of mouse Cd36 enhancers at Chr5:17876439_17877752
Depositing lab: Lora Hooper. Depositing organization: University of Texas Southwestern Medical Center. Publication: The intestinal microbiota programs diurnal rhythms in host metabolism through histone deacetylase 3. Kuang Z, Wang Y, Li Y, Ye C, Ruhn KA, Behrendt CL, Olson EN, Hooper LV. Science. 2019 Sep 27;365(6460):1428-1434. doi: 10.1126/science.aaw3134. PubMed 31604271.
Backbone
  Vector backbone: pGL4.24
  Backbone manufacturer: Promega
  Backbone size w/o insert (bp): 4411
  Total vector size (bp): 5725
  Vector type: Luciferase
Growth in bacteria
  Bacterial resistance: Ampicillin, 100 μg/mL
  Growth temperature: 37°C
  Growth strain: DH5alpha
  Copy number: High Copy
Gene/Insert
  Gene/Insert name: Cd36 Promoter
  Species: M. musculus (mouse)
  Insert size (bp): 1314
  GenBank ID: NC_000071.6
  Entrez Gene: Cd36 (a.k.a. FAT, GPIV, Scarb3)
  Promoter: Minimal promoter
  Cloning method: Restriction Enzyme; 5′ cloning site KpnI (unknown if destroyed); 3′ cloning site XhoI (unknown if destroyed)
  Sequencing primers: 5′ RVprimer3; 3′ TGGCTTTACCAACAGTACCGGA
Terms and licenses: Academic/Nonprofit Terms; Industry Terms: Not Available to Industry
How to cite: pGL4.24-Cd36-enhancer4 was a gift from Lora Hooper (Addgene plasmid # 138576 ; http://n2t.net/addgene:138576 ; RRID:Addgene_138576)
