>Addgene plasmid #138576 | pGL4.24-Cd36-enhancer4 | depositor partial sequence | sequence record 267919 | insert
TCAAATACAGCCCAATACCACATATATGCAAGTTTTACCTTTGAAAATAGCCATTGGGGAAACATCATGA
ATTTTTATAAAGCAATTTTGTAAAGCTTTTAGAAAGAGAGTTATAAAAAAAGGAATGAAAATGTTCAATT
TCACATTAAGAAGGAAGAAATCTCTGAAGGAACAAGCACCAGAATTCAAAGAAAAGAAAATAGTTTTAAA
AGATACTGGGTTTGATGAGGGGAGGTAGGCTAAAATAATGAACTTGTTTCAATTCGTGAGCACACATTTT
CTAGTACCACAAAAGGAAGAAAAGATATTAGGGGCGGAATGTGTCATTTCAGAAGCAGGAAGGGAGTGAC
ACATTTGGAAAACTGACAAGAAGCTAGCATATTGGGTGCTGACCAGAACTTTGTGTGCCTTGTGCAATAT
TCTAAGGAGTTTGACCTTTATGCTGAGAGCAGAATGACACTATTAAGTAATTCTAAGTAAAGAATGTTAA
ACAGGATACGAATTTGTAACTGAAGGGGATATGAAAAGGAGAAAATAGGGAAGATTATTCACCCAGAAGT
ATTAATACAATAACACCAAAACCACATAAAGGTCCTGAACTGACATGTGTAGGCAGTTCTAGAAAAGTAC
GTCGTGCCTAGTCTAGACGGAGTGTGGATTACCTGGGAATGTGCTTGACGTTCAATGTGACAACAGAAAG
AGCTGAAAAAGCAAAAAGCAAACTTCAAACACCATTATCATACATGAGACACATGCTTTTCCTAACTGCT
TCTGAGGATACTTTGAGACATAACAGGCAGGGTAGAGAAAAAAGAGGCAGTGGAAACCAGATAAGAAATC
AAGCAACAGTCTCAGTAAAGGCAGATGATAAACCACTAAAGGTCAAAACAGCGATCTTAGTACTTACTGT
ACACCAGCAGCTCTGCTTGTTGGCGGAGCAGTTCTGAATGGCAGCGGAGATAATAAAAGGTGACTTTAAG
GCTTCAGTTAGTGTTATGACATGAATAGAACCCTAATTCTTCCATTTTCTCAGTTTGTATAACAGTGATA
TATTTAGCTACAAAAAGCTTAACTTCAGTGTGTTGTAGAATAGTAGTTTAGTGTCTCAAATATAACTTAA
TATAAATATAAGGTCAAGTGGGGGGTCTTGAGTGGAAGATAGAAGAGGTAAGAGTTGGGAGAAAAAGTCA
AGAGACAAAGTGCCTTCCCAAGGCCAGAGACCAATAAGCAAGGGATATCCACCATTCTTTTTTACATCAT
CTGGGATCTGGAAACAGATTCAAACCTCTACAACCTCTCAAAGGGGAAGCAGTG
